Addgene plasmid #123859: MTK6_005
Purpose: Encodes Woodchuck Hepatitis Virus (WHP) Posttranscriptional Regulatory Element (WPRE) expressing a Blasticidin resistance cassette to be used in the MTK system
Depositing lab: Hana El-Samad. Depositing organization: University of California, San Francisco (UCSF). Publication: A Toolkit for Rapid Modular Construction of Biological Circuits in Mammalian Cells. Fonseca JP, Bonny AR, Kumar GR, Ng AH, Town J, Wu QC, Aslankoohi E, Chen SY, Dods G, Harrigan P, Osimiri LC, Kistler AL, El-Samad H. ACS Synth Biol. 2019 Nov 15;8(11):2593-2606. doi: 10.1021/acssynbio.9b00322. Epub 2019 Nov 5. PubMed 31686495.
Backbone
  Vector backbone: MTK0_027
  Vector type: Mammalian Expression
Growth in bacteria
  Bacterial resistance: Chloramphenicol, 25 μg/mL
  Growth temperature: 37°C
  Growth strain: DH5alpha
  Copy number: Unknown
Gene/Insert
  Gene/Insert name: WPRE-Blast
  Species: Synthetic
  Cloning method: Restriction Enzyme; 5′ cloning site unknown (unknown if destroyed); 3′ cloning site unknown (unknown if destroyed)
Terms and licenses: Academic/Nonprofit Terms; Industry Terms: Not Available to Industry
Depositor comments: Type 6 parts can be components of the destination backbone such as resistance cassette, nuclear marker, integrase recognition sites in the MTK Please visit https://www.biorxiv.org/content/10.1101/506188v2 for BioRxiv preprint
How to cite: MTK6_005 was a gift from Hana El-Samad (Addgene plasmid # 123859 ; http://n2t.net/addgene:123859 ; RRID:Addgene_123859)
