[The description below was written by a language model from this plasmid's Addgene catalogue record and pLannotate feature annotations shown in this document.]
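Description:
MTK6_005 is a small (about 3.4 kb) part plasmid from the Mammalian Toolkit (MTK), a modular cloning system for assembling genetic circuits for mammalian cells. It is built on the MTK0_027 part-entry backbone and is propagated in E. coli through a high-copy ColE1/pUC-type origin. Bacterial selection is by chloramphenicol, using a cat gene with its native promoter and a phage lambda t0 terminator downstream. The record lists the cloning method only as restriction enzyme based and does not state the flanking sites.

The synthetic insert, WPRE-Blast, is a "Type 6" part. In the toolkit, this position holds components of the destination backbone, such as resistance cassettes, nuclear markers or integrase recognition sites. The part begins with the woodchuck hepatitis virus posttranscriptional regulatory element (WPRE), which generally raises expression when it sits in the 3′ untranslated region of a transcript. Although the catalogue wording describes the WPRE as "expressing" the resistance cassette, the feature table shows the WPRE lying upstream of a separate, self-contained unit. That unit consists of the CMV immediate-early enhancer and promoter driving the Aspergillus terreus blasticidin S deaminase gene (BSD), ending in a bovine growth hormone polyadenylation signal. The layout suggests that, after assembly, the WPRE acts on whatever transcription unit is placed upstream of this part, while the CMV-BSD cassette independently confers blasticidin resistance on mammalian cells.

The plasmid is therefore not used as a stand-alone expression vector. It is a building block combined with other MTK parts to give assembled constructs a WPRE element and a blasticidin marker for selecting transfected or stably modified mammalian cells.
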