Features (pLannotate 1.2.2; 9 found; start..end, strand, type, name):
     98..686     +  rep_origin     ori: high-copy-number ColE1/pMB1/pBR322/pUC origin of replication
    802..1379    +  misc_feature   WPRE: woodchuck hepatitis virus posttranscriptional regulatory element
   1410..1710    +  enhancer       CMV enhancer: human cytomegalovirus immediate early enhancer
   1711..1914    +  promoter       CMV promoter: human cytomegalovirus (CMV) immediate early promoter
   1942..2340    +  CDS            BSD: blasticidin S deaminase; Aspergillus terreus BSD; confers resistance to blasticidin
   2358..2565    +  polyA_signal   bGH poly(A) signal: bovine growth hormone polyadenylation signal
   2598..2632    -  terminator     lambda t0 terminator: minimal transcription terminator from phage lambda (Scholtissek and Grosse, 1987)
   2706..3362    -  CDS            cat: CAT_ECOLX - Experimental evidence at protein level: Swiss-Prot protein existence level 1. This enzyme is an effector of chloramphenicol resistance in bacteria. From Escherichia coli. This protein is used as a marker in many commonly used cloning vectors, such as pACYC184.
   3363..14      -  promoter       cat promoter (across the origin): promoter of the E. coli cat gene encoding chloramphenicol acetyltransferase
>Addgene plasmid #123859 | MTK6_005 | addgene full sequence | sequence record 249807 | Addgene NGS Result
ACCTCTTACGTGCCCGATCAATCATGACCAAAATCCCTTAACGTGAGTTTTCGTTCCACTGAGCGTCAGA
CCCCGTAGAAAAGATCAAAGGATCTTCTTGAGATCCTTTTTTTCTGCGCGTAATCTGCTGCTTGCAAACA
AAAAAACCACCGCTACCAGCGGTGGTTTGTTTGCCGGATCAAGAGCTACCAACTCTTTTTCCGAAGGTAA
CTGGCTTCAGCAGAGCGCAGATACCAAATACTGTTCTTCTAGTGTAGCCGTAGTTAGGCCACCACTTCAA
GAACTCTGTAGCACCGCCTACATACCTCGCTCTGCTAATCCTGTTACCAGTGGCTGCTGCCAGTGGCGAT
AAGTCGTGTCTTACCGGGTTGGACTCAAGACGATAGTTACCGGATAAGGCGCAGCGGTCGGGCTGAACGG
GGGGTTCGTGCACACAGCCCAGCTTGGAGCGAACGACCTACACCGAACTGAGATACCTACAGCGTGAGCT
ATGAGAAAGCGCCACGCTTCCCGAAGGGAGAAAGGCGGACAGGTATCCGGTAAGCGGCAGGGTCGGAACA
GGAGAGCGCACGAGGGAGCTTCCAGGGGGAAACGCCTGGTATCTTTATAGTCCTGTCGGGTTTCGCCACC
TCTGACTTGAGCGTCGATTTTTGTGATGCTCGTCAGGGGGGCGGAGCCTATGGAAAAACGCCAGCAACGC
GGCCTTTTTACGGTTCCTGGCCTTTTGCTGGCCTTTTGCTCACATGTTCTTTCCTGCGTTATCCCCTGAT
TCTGTGGATAACCGTAGTCGGTCTCATACACAATCAACCTCTGGATTACAAAATTTGTGAAAGATTGACT
GGTATTCTTAACTATGTTGCTCCTTTTACGCTATGTGGATACGCTGCTTTAATGCCTTTGTATCATGCTA
TTGCTTCCCGTATGGCTTTCATTTTCTCCTCCTTGTATAAATCCTGGTTGCTGTCTCTTTATGAGGAGTT
GTGGCCCGTTGTCAGGCAACGTGGCGTGGTGTGCACTGTGTTTGCTGACGCAACCCCCACTGGTTGGGGC
ATTGCCACCACCTGTCAGCTCCTTTCCGGGACTTTCGCTTTCCCCCTCCCTATTGCCACGGCGGAACTCA
TCGCCGCCTGCCTTGCCCGCTGCTGGACAGGGGCTCGGCTGTTGGGCACTGACAATTCCGTGGTGTTGTC
GGGGAAGCTGACGTCCTTTCCATGGCTGCTCGCCTGTGTTGCCACCTGGATTCTGCGCGGGACGTCCTTC
TGCTACGTCCCTTCGGCCCTCAATCCAGCGGACCTTCCTTCCCGCGGCCTGCTGCCGGCTCTGCGGCCTC
TTCCGCGTCTTCGCCTTCGCCCTCAGACGAGTCGGATCTCCCTTTGGGCGCGGTGGGCTCTATGGGGTAC
CTACGTAGGTACATAACTTACGGTAAATGGCCCGCCTGGCTGACCGCCCAACGACCCCCGCCCATTGACG
TCAATAATGACGTATGTTCCCATAGTAACGCCAATAGGGACTTTCCATTGACGTCAATGGGTGGAGTATT
TACGGTAAACTGCCCACTTGGCAGTACATCAAGTGTATCATATGCCAAGTACGCCCCCTATTGACGTCAA
TGACGGTAAATGGCCCGCCTGGCATTATGCCCAGTACATGACCTTATGGGACTTTCCTACTTGGCAGTAC
ATCTACGTATTAGTCATCGCTATTACCATGGTGATGCGGTTTTGGCAGTACATCAATGGGCGTGGATAGC
GGTTTGACTCACGGGGATTTCCAAGTCTCCACCCCATTGACGTCAATGGGAGTTTGTTTTGGCACCAAAA
TCAACGGGACTTTCCAAAATGTCGTAACAACTCCGCCCCATTGACGCAAATGGGCGGTAGGCGTGTACGG
TGGGAGGTCTATATAAGCAGAGCTCGTTTAGTGAACCGTCAGATAGCCACCATGGCCAAGCCTTTGTCTC
AAGAAGAATCCACCCTCATTGAAAGAGCAACGGCTACAATCAACAGCATCCCCATCTCTGAAGACTACAG
CGTCGCCAGCGCAGCTCTCTCTAGCGACGGCCGCATCTTCACTGGTGTCAATGTATATCATTTTACTGGG
GGACCTTGTGCAGAACTCGTGGTGCTGGGCACTGCTGCTGCTGCGGCAGCTGGCAACCTGACTTGTATCG
TCGCGATCGGAAATGAGAACAGGGGCATCTTGAGCCCCTGCGGACGGTGCCGACAGGTGCTTCTCGATCT
GCATCCTGGGATCAAAGCCATAGTGAAGGACAGTGATGGACAGCCGACGGCAGTTGGGATTCGTGAATTG
CTGCCCTCTGGTTATGTGTGGGAGGGCTAACTCGAGCGACGCCTCGACTGTGCCTTCTAGTTGCCAGCCA
TCTGTTGTTTGCCCCTCCCCCGTGCCTTCCTTGACCCTGGAAGGTGCCACTCCCACTGTCCTTTCCTAAT
AAAATGAGGAAATTGCATCGCATTGTCTGAGTAGGTGTCATTCTATTCTGGGGGGTGGGGTGGGGCAGGA
CAGCAAGGGGGAGGATTGGGAAGACAATAGCAGGCATGCTGGGGATGCGGTGGGCTCTATGAGTTGAGAC
CAGACCAATAAAAAACGCCCGGCGGCAACCGAGCGTTCTGAACAAATCCAGATGGAGTTCTGAGGTCATT
ACTGGATCTATCAACAGGAGTCCAAGCGAGCTCGATATCAAATTACGCCCCGCCCTGCCACTCATCGCAG
TACTGTTGTAATTCATTAAGCATTCTGCCGACATGGAAGCCATCACAAACGGCATGATGAACCTGAATCG
CCAGCGGCATCAGCACCTTGTCGCCTTGCGTATAATATTTGCCCATGGTGAAAACGGGGGCGAAGAAGTT
GTCCATATTGGCCACGTTTAAATCAAAACTGGTGAAACTCACCCAGGGATTGGCTGAAACGAAAAACATA
TTCTCAATAAACCCTTTAGGGAAATAGGCCAGGTTTTCACCGTAACACGCCACATCTTGCGAATATATGT
GTAGAAACTGCCGGAAATCGTCGTGGTATTCACTCCAGAGCGATGAAAACGTTTCAGTTTGCTCATGGAA
AACGGTGTAACAAGGGTGAACACTATCCCATATCACCAGCTCACCGTCTTTCATTGCCATACGAAATTCC
GGATGAGCATTCATCAGGCGGGCAAGAATGTGAATAAAGGCCGGATAAAACTTGTGCTTATTTTTCTTTA
CGGTCTTTAAAAAGGCCGTAATATCCAGCTGAACGGTCTGGTTATAGGTACATTGAGCAACTGACTGAAA
TGCCTCAAAATGTTCTTTACGATGCCATTGGGATATATCAACGGTGGTATATCCAGTGATTTTTTTCTCC
ATTTTAGCTTCCTTAGCTCCTGAAAATCTCGATAACTCAAAAAATACGCCCGGTAGTGATCTTATTTCAT
TATGGTGAAAGTTGGA
